>Addgene plasmid #198475 | Lenti-guide-puro mRab12-1 | addgene full sequence | sequence record 390742 | Addgene NGS Result
TAACAAATTGGCTGTGGTATATAAAATTATTCATAATGATAGTAGGAGGCTTGGTAGGTTTAAGAATAGT
TTTTGCTGTACTTTCTATAGTGAATAGAGTTAGGCAGGGATATTCACCATTATCGTTTCAGACCCACCTC
CCAACCCCGAGGGGACCCAGAGAGGGCCTATTTCCCATGATTCCTTCATATTTGCATATACGATACAAGG
CTGTTAGAGAGATAATTAGAATTAATTTGACTGTAAACACAAAGATATTAGTACAAAATACGTGACGTAG
AAAGTAATAATTTCTTGGGTAGTTTGCAGTTTTAAAATTATGTTTTAAAATGGACTATCATATGCTTACC
GTAACTTGAAAGTATTTCGATTTCTTGGCTTTATATATCTTGTGGAAAGGACGAAACACCGCCAGCTTAT
TTCCAACCAGGGTTTTAGAGCTAGAAATAGCAAGTTAAAATAAGGCTAGTCCGTTATCAACTTGAAAAAG
TGGCACCGAGTCGGTGCTTTTTTAAGCTTGGCGTAACTAGATCTTGAGACAAATGGCAGTATTCATCCAC
AATTTTAAAAGAAAAGGGGGGATTGGGGGGTACAGTGCAGGGGAAAGAATAGTAGACATAATAGCAACAG
ACATACAAACTAAAGAATTACAAAAACAAATTACAAAAATTCAAAATTTTCGGGTTTATTACAGGGACAG
CAGAGATCCACTTTGGCGCCGGCTCGAGGGGGCCCGGGTGCAAAGATGGATAAAGTTTTAAACAGAGAGG
AATCTTTGCAGCTAATGGACCTTCTAGGTCTTGAAAGGAGTGGGAATTGGCTCCGGTGCCCGTCAGTGGG
CAGAGCGCACATCGCCCACAGTCCCCGAGAAGTTGGGGGGAGGGGTCGGCAATTGATCCGGTGCCTAGAG
AAGGTGGCGCGGGGTAAACTGGGAAAGTGATGTCGTGTACTGGCTCCGCCTTTTTCCCGAGGGTGGGGGA
GAACCGTATATAAGTGCAGTAGTCGCCGTGAACGTTCTTTTTCGCAACGGGTTTGCCGCCAGAACACAGG
TAAGTGCCGTGTGTGGTTCCCGCGGGCCTGGCCTCTTTACGGGTTATGGCCCTTGCGTGCCTTGAATTAC
TTCCACCTGGCTGCAGTACGTGATTCTTGATCCCGAGCTTCGGGTTGGAAGTGGGTGGGAGAGTTCGAGG
CCTTGCGCTTAAGGAGCCCCTTCGCCTCGTGCTTGAGTTGAGGCCTGGCCTGGGCGCTGGGGCCGCCGCG
TGCGAATCTGGTGGCACCTTCGCGCCTGTCTCGCTGCTTTCGATAAGTCTCTAGCCATTTAAAATTTTTG
ATGACCTGCTGCGACGCTTTTTTTCTGGCAAGATAGTCTTGTAAATGCGGGCCAAGATCTGCACACTGGT
ATTTCGGTTTTTGGGGCCGCGGGCGGCGACGGGGCCCGTGCGTCCCAGCGCACATGTTCGGCGAGGCGGG
GCCTGCGAGCGCGGCCACCGAGAATCGGACGGGGGTAGTCTCAAGCTGGCCGGCCTGCTCTGGTGCCTGG
CCTCGCGCCGCCGTGTATCGCCCCGCCCTGGGCGGCAAGGCTGGCCCGGTCGGCACCAGTTGCGTGAGCG
GAAAGATGGCCGCTTCCCGGCCCTGCTGCAGGGAGCTCAAAATGGAGGACGCGGCGCTCGGGAGAGCGGG
CGGGTGAGTCACCCACACAAAGGAAAAGGGCCTTTCCGTCCTCAGCCGTCGCTTCATGTGACTCCACGGA
GTACCGGGCGCCGTCCAGGCACCTCGATTAGTTCTCGAGCTTTTGGAGTACGTCGTCTTTAGGTTGGGGG
GAGGGGTTTTATGCGATGGAGTTTCCCCACACTGAGTGGGTGGAGACTGAAGTTAGGCCAGCTTGGCACT
TGATGTAATTCTCCTTGGAATTTGCCCTTTTTGAGTTTGGATCTTGGTTCATTCTCAAGCCTCAGACAGT
GGTTCAAAGTTTTTTTCTTCCATTTCAGGTGTCGTGACGTACGGCCACCATGACCGAGTACAAGCCCACG
GTGCGCCTCGCCACCCGCGACGACGTCCCCAGGGCCGTACGCACCCTCGCCGCCGCGTTCGCCGACTACC
CCGCCACGCGCCACACCGTCGATCCGGACCGCCACATCGAGCGGGTCACCGAGCTGCAAGAACTCTTCCT
CACGCGCGTCGGGCTCGACATCGGCAAGGTGTGGGTCGCGGACGACGGCGCCGCCGTGGCGGTCTGGACC
ACGCCGGAGAGCGTCGAAGCGGGGGCGGTGTTCGCCGAGATCGGCCCGCGCATGGCCGAGTTGAGCGGTT
CCCGGCTGGCCGCGCAGCAACAGATGGAAGGCCTCCTGGCGCCGCACCGGCCCAAGGAGCCCGCGTGGTT
CCTGGCCACCGTCGGAGTCTCGCCCGACCACCAGGGCAAGGGTCTGGGCAGCGCCGTCGTGCTCCCCGGA
GTGGAGGCGGCCGAGCGCGCCGGGGTGCCCGCCTTCCTGGAGACCTCCGCGCCCCGCAACCTCCCCTTCT
ACGAGCGGCTCGGCTTCACCGTCACCGCCGACGTCGAGGTGCCCGAAGGACCGCGCACCTGGTGCATGAC
CCGCAAGCCCGGTGCCTGAACGCGTTAAGTCGACAATCAACCTCTGGATTACAAAATTTGTGAAAGATTG
ACTGGTATTCTTAACTATGTTGCTCCTTTTACGCTATGTGGATACGCTGCTTTAATGCCTTTGTATCATG
CTATTGCTTCCCGTATGGCTTTCATTTTCTCCTCCTTGTATAAATCCTGGTTGCTGTCTCTTTATGAGGA
GTTGTGGCCCGTTGTCAGGCAACGTGGCGTGGTGTGCACTGTGTTTGCTGACGCAACCCCCACTGGTTGG
GGCATTGCCACCACCTGTCAGCTCCTTTCCGGGACTTTCGCTTTCCCCCTCCCTATTGCCACGGCGGAAC
TCATCGCCGCCTGCCTTGCCCGCTGCTGGACAGGGGCTCGGCTGTTGGGCACTGACAATTCCGTGGTGTT
GTCGGGGAAATCATCGTCCTTTCCTTGGCTGCTCGCCTGTGTTGCCACCTGGATTCTGCGCGGGACGTCC
TTCTGCTACGTCCCTTCGGCCCTCAATCCAGCGGACCTTCCTTCCCGCGGCCTGCTGCCGGCTCTGCGGC
CTCTTCCGCGTCTTCGCCTTCGCCCTCAGACGAGTCGGATCTCCCTTTGGGCCGCCTCCCCGCGTCGACT
TTAAGACCAATGACTTACAAGGCAGCTGTAGATCTTAGCCACTTTTTAAAAGAAAAGGGGGGACTGGAAG
GGCTAATTCACTCCCAACGAAGACAAGATCTGCTTTTTGCTTGTACTGGGTCTCTCTGGTTAGACCAGAT
CTGAGCCTGGGAGCTCTCTGGCTAACTAGGGAACCCACTGCTTAAGCCTCAATAAAGCTTGCCTTGAGTG
CTTCAAGTAGTGTGTGCCCGTCTGTTGTGTGACTCTGGTAACTAGAGATCCCTCAGACCCTTTTAGTCAG
TGTGGAAAATCTCTAGCAGTACGTATAGTAGTTCATGTCATCTTATTATTCAGTATTTATAACTTGCAAA
GAAATGAATATCAGAGAGTGAGAGGAACTTGTTTATTGCAGCTTATAATGGTTACAAATAAAGCAATAGC
ATCACAAATTTCACAAATAAAGCATTTTTTTCACTGCATTCTAGTTGTGGTTTGTCCAAACTCATCAATG
TATCTTATCATGTCTGGCTCTAGCTATCCCGCCCCTAACTCCGCCCATCCCGCCCCTAACTCCGCCCAGT
TCCGCCCATTCTCCGCCCCATGGCTGACTAATTTTTTTTATTTATGCAGAGGCCGAGGCCGCCTCGGCCT
CTGAGCTATTCCAGAAGTAGTGAGGAGGCTTTTTTGGAGGCCTAGGGACGTACCCAATTCGCCCTATAGT
GAGTCGTATTACGCGCGCTCACTGGCCGTCGTTTTACAACGTCGTGACTGGGAAAACCCTGGCGTTACCC
AACTTAATCGCCTTGCAGCACATCCCCCTTTCGCCAGCTGGCGTAATAGCGAAGAGGCCCGCACCGATCG
CCCTTCCCAACAGTTGCGCAGCCTGAATGGCGAATGGG
[124 nt withheld, positions 4099-4222]
C
[91 nt withheld, positions 4224-4314]
A
[49 nt withheld, positions 4316-4364]
CCTTTGACGTTGGAGTCCACGTTCTTT
[37 nt withheld, positions 4392-4428]
ACCCTATCTCGGTCTATTCTTTTGATTTATAAGGGATTTTGCCGATTTCGGCCTATTGGTTAAAAAATGA
GCTGATTTAACAAAAATTTAACGCGAATTTTAACAAAATATTAACGCTTACAATTTAGGTGGCACTTTTC
GGGGAAATGTGCGCGGAACCCCTATTTGTTTATTTTTCTAAATACATTCAAATATGTATCCGCTCATGAG
ACAATAACCCTGATAAATGCTTCAATAATATTGAAAAAGGAAGAGTATGAGTATTCAACATTTCCGTGTC
GCCCTTATTCCCTTTTTTGCGGCATTTTGCCTTCCTGTTTTTGCTCACCCAGAAACGCTGGTGAAAGTAA
AAGATGCTGAAGATCAGTTGGGTGCACGAGTGGGTTACATCGAACTGGATCTCAACAGCGGTAAGATCCT
TGAGAGTTTTCGCCCCGAAGAACGTTTTCCAATGATGAGCACTTTTAAAGTTCTGCTATGTGGCGCGGTA
TTATCCCGTATTGACGCCGGGCAAGAGCAACTCGGTCGCCGCATACACTATTCTCAGAATGACTTGGTTG
AGTACTCACCAGTCACAGAAAAGCATCTTACGGATGGCATGACAGTAAGAGAATTATGCAGTGCTGCCAT
AACCATGAGTGATAACACTGCGGCCAACTTACTTCTGACAACGATCGGAGGACCGAAGGAGCTAACCGCT
TTTTTGCACAACATGGGGGATCATGTAACTCGCCTTGATCGTTGGGAACCGGAGCTGAATGAAGCCATAC
CAAACGACGAGCGTGACACCACGATGCCTGTAGCAATGGCAACAACGTTGCGCAAACTATTAACTGGCGA
ACTACTTACTCTAGCTTCCCGGCAACAATTAATAGACTGGATGGAGGCGGATAAAGTTGCAGGACCACTT
CTGCGCTCGGCCCTTCCGGCTGGCTGGTTTATTGCTGATAAATCTGGAGCCGGTGAGCGTGGGTCTCGCG
GTATCATTGCAGCACTGGGGCCAGATGGTAAGCCCTCCCGTATCGTAGTTATCTACACGACGGGGAGTCA
GGCAACTATGGATGAACGAAATAGACAGATCGCTGAGATAGGTGCCTCACTGATTAAGCATTGGTAACTG
TCAGACCAAGTTTACTCATATATACTTTAGATTGATTTAAAACTTCATTTTTAATTTAAAAGGATCTAGG
TGAAGATCCTTTTTGATAATCTCATGACCAAAATCCCTTAACGTGAGTTTTCGTTCCACTGAGCGTCAGA
CCCCGTAGAAAAGATCAAAGGATCTTCTTGAGATCCTTTTTTTCTGCGCGTAATCTGCTGCTTGCAAACA
AAAAAACCACCGCTACCAGCGGTGGTTTGTTTGCCGGATCAAGAGCTACCAACTCTTTTTCCGAAGGTAA
CTGGCTTCAGCAGAGCGCAGATACCAAATACTGTTCTTCTAGTGTAGCCGTAGTTAGGCCACCACTTCAA
GAACTCTGTAGCACCGCCTACATACCTCGCTCTGCTAATCCTGTTACCAGTGGCTGCTGCCAGTGGCGAT
AAGTCGTGTCTTACCGGGTTGGACTCAAGACGATAGTTACCGGATAAGGCGCAGCGGTCGGGCTGAACGG
GGGGTTCGTGCACACAGCCCAGCTTGGAGCGAACGACCTACACCGAACTGAGATACCTACAGCGTGAGCT
ATGAGAAAGCGCCACGCTTCCCGAAGGGAGAAAGGCGGACAGGTATCCGGTAAGCGGCAGGGTCGGAACA
GGAGAGCGCACGAGGGAGCTTCCAGGGGGAAACGCCTGGTATCTTTATAGTCCTGTCGGGTTTCGCCACC
TCTGACTTGAGCGTCGATTTTTGTGATGCTCGTCAGGGGGGCGGAGCCTATGGAAAAACGCCAGCAACGC
GGCCTTTTTACGGTTCCTGGCCTTTTGCTGGCCTTTTGCTCACATGTTCTTTCCTGCGTTATCCCCTGAT
TCTGTGGATAACCGTATTACCGCCTTTGAGTGAGCTGATACCGCTCGCCGCAGCCGAACGACCGAGCGCA
GCGAGTCAGTGAGCGAGGAAGCGGAAGAGCGCCCAATACGCAAACCGCCTCTCCCCGCGCGTTGGCCGAT
TCATTAATGCAGCTGGCACGACAGGTTTCCCGACTGGAAAGCGGGCAGTGAGCGCAACGCAATTAATGTG
AGTTAGCTCACTCATTAGGCACCCCAGGCTTTACACTTTATGCTTCCGGCTCGTATGTTGTGTGGAATTG
TGAGCGGATAACAATTTCACACAGGAAACAGCTATGACCATGATTACGCCAAGCGCGCAATTAACCCTCA
CTAAAGGGAACAAAAGCTGGAGCTGCAAGCTTAATGTAGTCTTATGCAATACTCTTGTAGTCTTGCAACA
TGGTAACGATGAGTTAGCAACATGCCTTACAAGGAGAGAAAAAGCACCGTGCATGCCGATTGGTGGAAGT
AAGGTGGTACGATCGTGCCTTATTAGGAAGGCAACAGACGGGTCTGACATGGATTGGACGAACCACTGAA
TTGCCGCATTGCAGAGATATTGTATTTAAGTGCCTAGCTCGATACATAAACGGGTCTCTCTGGTTAGACC
AGATCTGAGCCTGGGAGCTCTCTGGCTAACTAGGGAACCCACTGCTTAAGCCTCAATAAAGCTTGCCTTG
AGTGCTTCAAGTAGTGTGTGCCCGTCTGTTGTGTGACTCTGGTAACTAGAGATCCCTCAGACCCTTTTAG
TCAGTGTGGAAAATCTCTAGCAGTGGCGCCCGAACAGGGACTTGAAAGCGAAAGGGAAACCAGAGGAGCT
CTCTCGACGCAGGACTCGGCTTGCTGAAGCGCGCACGGCAAGAGGCGAGGGGCGGCGACTGGTGAGTACG
CCAAAAATTTTGACTAGCGGAGGCTAGAAGGAGAGAGATGGGTGCGAGAGCGTCAGTATTAAGCGGGGGA
GAATTAGATCGCGATGGGAAAAAATTCGGTTAAGGCCAGGGGGAAAGAAAAAATATAAATTAAAACATAT
AGTATGGGCAAGCAGGGAGCTAGAACGATTCGCAGTTAATCCTGGCCTGTTAGAAACATCAGAAGGCTGT
AGACAAATACTGGGACAGCTACAACCATCCCTTCAGACAGGATCAGAAGAACTTAGATCATTATATAATA
CAGTAGCAACCCTCTATTGTGTGCATCAAAGGATAGAGATAAAAGACACCAAGGAAGCTTTAGACAAGAT
AGAGGAAGAGCAAAACAAAAGTAAGACCACCGCACAGCAAGCGGCCGCTGATCTTCAGACCTGGAGGAGG
AGATATGAGGGACAATTGGAGAAGTGAATTATATAAATATAAAGTAGTAAAAATTGAACCATTAGGAGTA
GCACCCACCAAGGCAAAGAGAAGAGTGGTGCAGAGAGAAAAAAGAGCAGTGGGAATAGGAGCTTTGTTCC
TTGGGTTCTTGGGAGCAGCAGGAAGCACTATGGGCGCAGCGTCAATGACGCTGACGGTACAGGCCAGACA
ATTATTGTCTGGTATAGTGCAGCAGCAGAACAATTTGCTGAGGGCTATTGAGGCGCAACAGCATCTGTTG
CAACTCACAGTCTGGGGCATCAAGCAGCTCCAGGCAAGAATCCTGGCTGTGGAAAGATACCTAAAGGATC
AACAGCTCCTGGGGATTTGGGGTTGCTCTGGAAAACTCATTTGCACCACTGCTGTGCCTTGGAATGCTAG
TTGGAGTAATAAATCTCTGGAACAGATTTGGAATCACACGACCTGGATGGAGTGGGACAGAGAAATTAAC
AATTACACAAGCTTAATACACTCCTTAATTGAAGAATCGCAAAACCAGCAAGAAAAGAATGAACAAGAAT
TATTGGAATTAGATAAATGGGCAAGTTTGTGGAATTGGTTTAACA
Features (pLannotate 1.2.2; 29 found; start..end, strand, type, name):
      3..158     +  CDS            env (fragment): ENV_HV1H2 - Experimental evidence at protein level: Swiss-Prot protein existence level 1. [Transmembrane protein gp41]: Acts as a class I viral fusion protein. Under the current model, the protein has at least 3 conformational states: pre-fusion native state, pre-hairpin intermediate state, and post-fusion hairpin state. During fusion of viral and target intracellular membranes, the coiled coil regions (heptad repeats) assume a trimer-of-hairpins structure, positioning the fusion peptide in close proximity to the C-terminal region of the ectodomain. The formation of this structure appears to d
    162..402     +  promoter       U6 promoter: RNA polymerase III promoter for human U6 snRNA
    432..507     +  misc_RNA       gRNA scaffold: guide RNA scaffold for the Streptococcus pyogenes CRISPR/Cas9 system
    563..680     +  misc_feature   cPPT/CTS: central polypurine tract and central termination sequence of HIV-1
    746..812     +  CDS            small t antigen (fragment): SV40 (simian virus 40) small t antigen
    838..1049    +  promoter       EF-1α core promoter: core promoter for human elongation factor EF-1α
   1050..1988    +  intron         EF-1α intron A: intron upstream of the start codon of human EF-1α
   2010..2609    +  CDS            PuroR (fragment): puromycin N-acetyltransferase; pac from Streptomyces; confers resistance to puromycin
   2625..3213    +  misc_feature   WPRE: woodchuck hepatitis virus posttranscriptional regulatory element
   3264..3283    +  misc_feature   cPPT/CTS (fragment): central polypurine tract and central termination sequence of HIV-1
   3285..3518    +  LTR            3' LTR (ΔU3): self-inactivating 3' long terminal repeat (LTR) from HIV-1
   3596..3717    +  polyA_signal   SV40 poly(A) signal: SV40 polyadenylation signal
   3757..3892    +  rep_origin     SV40 ori: SV40 origin of replication
   3913..3931    -  promoter       T7 promoter: promoter for bacteriophage T7 RNA polymerase
   3939..4094    +  CDS            lacZα (fragment): LacZα fragment of β-galactosidase; lacZ fragment
   4099..4527    +  rep_origin     f1 ori (sequence partly withheld): f1 bacteriophage origin of replication; arrow indicates direction of (+) strand synthesis
   4580..4684    +  promoter       AmpR promoter: bla
   4685..5545    +  CDS            AmpR: β-lactamase; bla; confers resistance to ampicillin, carbenicillin, and related antibiotics
   5716..6304    +  rep_origin     ori: high-copy-number ColE1/pMB1/pBR322/pUC origin of replication
   6487..6579    +  CDS            lacI (fragment): lac repressor; lacI; The lac repressor binds to the lac operator to inhibit transcription in E. coli. This inhibition can be relieved by adding lactose or isopropyl-β-D-thiogalactopyranoside (IPTG).
   6592..6613    +  protein_bind   CAP binding site: CAP binding activates transcription in the presence of cAMP. E. coli catabolite activator protein
   6628..6658    +  promoter       lac promoter: promoter for the E. coli lac operon
   6666..6682    +  protein_bind   lac operator: The lac repressor binds to the lac operator to inhibit transcription in E. coli. This inhibition can be relieved by adding lactose or isopropyl-β-D-thiogalactopyranoside (IPTG). lac repressor encoded by lacI
   6727..6745    +  promoter       T3 promoter: promoter for bacteriophage T3 RNA polymerase
   6773..6999    +  promoter       RSV promoter: Rous sarcoma virus enhancer/promoter
   7000..7180    +  LTR            5' LTR (truncated): truncated 5' long terminal repeat (LTR) from HIV-1
   7227..7352    +  misc_feature   HIV-1 Ψ: packaging signal of human immunodeficiency virus type 1
   7336..7699    +  CDS            HIV-1 gag (fragment): gag protein from human immunodeficiency virus 1; gag
   7845..8078    +  misc_feature   RRE: The Rev response element (RRE) of HIV-1 allows for Rev-dependent mRNA export from the nucleus to the cytoplasm.
