[The description below was written by a language model from this plasmid's Addgene catalogue record and pLannotate feature annotations shown in this document.]
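Description:
Lenti-guide-puro mRab12-1 is a third-generation-style, self-inactivating HIV-1-based lentiviral transfer plasmid (8,323 nt in the sequenced record) built on the lenti-guide puro backbone for stable delivery of a single CRISPR guide RNA into mammalian cells. It is maintained in E. coli through a high-copy ColE1/pUC-type origin with ampicillin selection from the bla gene. An f1 origin, remnants of the lac region, and T7/T3 promoters are carried over from the parental cloning vector. The viral portion comprises an RSV promoter fused to a truncated 5' LTR, which drives Tat-independent transcription of the genomic RNA in packaging cells. This is followed by the Ψ packaging signal with a partial gag sequence, the Rev response element, an env fragment, a cPPT/CTS element, and a ΔU3 3' LTR that inactivates LTR promoter activity after integration. An SV40 poly(A) signal and SV40 origin lie downstream of the 3' LTR.

The payload consists of two expression units. A human U6 RNA polymerase III promoter drives a 20-nt spacer targeting mouse Rab12, positioned directly upstream of the Streptococcus pyogenes Cas9 gRNA scaffold, so a complete single guide RNA is produced. The EF-1α core promoter with its intron A drives puromycin N-acetyltransferase, and a WPRE enhances expression of that transcript, allowing puromycin selection of transduced cells. No Cas9 coding sequence is annotated, so the nuclease must be supplied separately, for example in a Cas9-expressing cell line. The stated purpose is lentiviral stable expression of the first of the mouse Rab12 guides, and the associated work concerns Rab12 as an activator of the Parkinson's disease-linked kinase LRRK2. The cloning sites used for the guide are not recorded.
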