Addgene plasmid #198475: Lenti-guide-puro mRab12-1
Purpose: lentiviral stable expression of mRab12 gRNA 1
Depositing lab: Suzanne Pfeffer. Depositing organization: Stanford University. Publication: Genome-wide screen reveals Rab12 GTPase as a critical activator of Parkinson's disease-linked LRRK2 kinase. Dhekne HS, Tonelli F, Yeshaw WM, Chiang CY, Limouse C, Jaimon E, Purlyte E, Alessi DR, Pfeffer SR. Elife. 2023 Oct 24;12:e87098. doi: 10.7554/eLife.87098. PubMed 37874635.
Backbone
  Vector backbone: lenti-guide puro
  Vector type: Mammalian Expression, Lentiviral
  Selectable markers: Puromycin
Growth in bacteria
  Bacterial resistance: Ampicillin, 100 μg/mL
  Growth temperature: 37°C
  Growth strain: NEB Stable
  Copy number: High Copy
Gene/Insert
  Gene/Insert name: mouse Rab12
  gRNA/shRNA sequence: CCAGCTTATTTCCAACCAGG
  Species: M. musculus (mouse)
  Insert size (bp): 20
  Entrez Gene: Rab12 (a.k.a. 2900054P15Rik)
  Promoter: U6
  Cloning method: Restriction Enzyme; 5′ cloning site Unknown (unknown if destroyed); 3′ cloning site Unknown (unknown if destroyed)
  Sequencing primers: 5′ gcctatttcccatgattccttc
Terms and licenses: Academic/Nonprofit Terms; Industry Terms: Not Available to Industry
Depositor comments: Please visit https://www.biorxiv.org/content/10.1101/2023.02.17.529028v1 for bioRxiv preprint.
How to cite: Lenti-guide-puro mRab12-1 was a gift from Suzanne Pfeffer (Addgene plasmid # 198475 ; http://n2t.net/addgene:198475 ; RRID:Addgene_198475)
